>Addgene plasmid #63263 | pFusX1-45 | depositor partial sequence | sequence record 105044 | pFusX1_GTA
AGTCTTAAGCGTCTCCCCCTGAACCTGACCCCGGACCAAGTGGTGGCTATCGCCAGCAACAATGGCGGCA
AGCAAGCGCTCGAAACGGTGCAGCGGCTGTTGCCGGTGCTGTGCCAGGACCATGGCCTGACCCCGGACCA
AGTGGTGGCTATCGCCAGCAACGGTGGCGGCAAGCAAGCGCTCGAAACGGTGCAGCGGCTGTTGCCGGTG
CTGTGCCAGGACCATGGCCTGACCCCGGACCAAGTGGTGGCTATCGCCAGCAACATTGGCGGCAAGCAAG
CGCTCGAAACGGTGCAGCGGCTGTTGCCGGTGCTGTGCCAGGACCATGGCCTGACGAGACGTC
