>Addgene plasmid #63263 | pFusX1-45 | depositor partial sequence | sequence record 105045 | FusX1
CGTCTCCCCCTGACCCCGGACCAAGTGGTGGCTATCGAGACCGGCGCCGCTACGGGCGCGTCCCATTCGC
CATTCAGGCTGCGCAACTGTTGGGAAGGGCGATCGGTGCGGGCTCTTCGCTATTACGCCAGCTGGCGAAA
GGGGGATGTGCTGCAAGGCGATTAAGTTGGGAACGCCAGGGTTTTCCCAGTCACGACGTTGTAAAACGAC
GGCCAGTGAGCGCGCGTAATCGACTCACTATAGGGCGAATTGGGTACCGGGCCCCCCCTCGAGGTCCTCC
AGCTTTTGTTCCCTTTAGTGAGGGTTAATTGCGCGCTTGGCGTAATCATGGTCATAGCTGTTTCCTGTGT
GAAATTGTTATCCGCTCACAATTCCACACAACATACGAGCCGGAAGCATAAAGTGTAAAGCCTGGGGTGC
CTAATGAGTGAGCTAACTCACATTAATTGCGTTGCGCTCACTGCCCGCTTTCCACCGGTGGTCTCTGGCG
GCAAGCAAGCGCTCGAAACGGTGCAGCGGCTGTTGCCGGTGCTGTGCCAGGACCATGGCCTGACGAGACG
TCTAGACCAGCCAGGACAGAAATGCCTCGACTTCGCTGCTACCCAAGGTTGCCGGGTGACGCACACCGTG
GAAACGGATGAAGGCACGAACCCAGTGGACATAAGCCTGTTCGGTTCGTAAGCTGTAATGCAAGTAGCGT
ATGCGCTCACGCAACTGGTCCAGAACCTTGACCGAACGCAGCGGTGGTAACGGCGCAGTGGCGGTTTTCA
TGGCTTGTTATGACTGTTTTTTTGGGGTACAGTCTATGCCTCGGGCATCCAAGCAGCAAGCGCGTTACGC
CGTGGGTCGATGTTTGATGTTATGGAGCAGCAACGATGTTACGCAGCAGGGCAGTCGCCCTAAAACAAAG
TTAAACATTATGAGGGAAGCGGTGATCGCCGAAGTATCGACTCAACTATCAGAGGTAGTTGGCGTCATCG
AGCGCCATCTCGAACCGACGTTGCTGGCCGTACATTTGTACGGCTCCGCAGTGGATGGCGGCCTGAAGCC
ACACAGTGATATTGATTTGCTGGTTACGGTGACCGTAAGGCTTGATGAAACAACGCGGCGAGCTTTGATC
AACGACCTTTTGGAAACTTCGGCTTCCCCTGGAGAGAGCGAGATTCTCCGCGCTGTAGAAGTCACCATTG
TTGTGCACGACGACATCATTCCGTGGCGTTATCCAGCTAAGCGCGAACTGCAATTTGGAGAATGGCAGCG
CAATGACATTCTTGCAGGTATCTTCGAGCCAGCCACGATCGACATTGATCTGGCTATCTTGCTGACAAAA
GCAAGAGAACATAGCGTTGCCTTGGTAGGTCCAGCGGCGGAGGAACTCTTTGATCCGGTTCCTGAACAGG
ATCTATTTGAGGCGCTAAATGAAACCTTAACGCTATGGAACTCGCCGCCCGACTGGGCTGGCGATGAGCG
AAATGTAGTGCTTACGTTGTCCCGCATTTGGTACAGCGCAGTAACCGGCAAAATCGCGCCGAAGGATGTC
GCTGCCGACTGGGCAATGGAGCGCCTGCCGGCCCAGTATCAGCCCGTCATACTTGAAGCTAGACAGGCTT
ATCTTGGACAAGAAGAAGATCGCTTGGCCTCGCGCGCAGATCAGTTGGAAGAATTTGTCCACTACGTGAA
AGGCGAGATCACCAAGGTAGTCGGCAAATAACCCTCGAGCCACCCATGACCAAAATCCCTTAACGTGAGT
TACGCGTCGTTCCACTGAGCGTCAGACCCCGTAGAAAAGATCAAAGGATCTTCTTGAGATCCTTTTTTTC
TGCGCGTAATCTGCTGCTTGCAAACAAAAAAACCACCGCTACCAGCGGTGGTTTGTTTGCCGGATCAAGA
GCTACCAACTCTTTTTCCGAAGGTAACTGGCTTCAGCAGAGCGCAGATACCAAATACTGTCCTTCTAGTG
TAGCCGTAGTTAGGCCACCACTTCAAGAACTCTGTAGCACCGCCTACATACCTCGCTCTGCTAATCCTGT
TACCAGTGGCTGCTGCCAGTGGCGATAAGTCGTGTCTTACCGGGTTGGACTCAAGACGATAGTTACCGGA
TAAGGCGCAGCGGTCGGGCTGAACGGGGGGTTCGTGCACACAGCCCAGCTTGGAGCGAACGACCTACACC
GAACTGAGATACCTACAGCGTGAGCATTGAGAAAGCGCCACGCTTCCCGAAGGGAGAAAGGCGGACAGGT
ATCCGGTAAGCGGCAGGGTCGGAACAGGAGAGCGCACGAGGGAGCTTCCAGGGGGAAACGCCTGGTATCT
TTATAGTCCTGTCGGGTTTCGCCACCTCTGACTTGAGCGTCGATTTTTGTGATGCTCGTCAGGGGGGCGG
AGCCTATGGAAAAACGCCAGCAACGCGGCCTTTTTACGGTTCCTGGCCTTTTGCTGGCCTTTTGCTCACA
TGTTCTTTCCTGCGTTATCCCCTGATTCTGTGGATAACCGTATTACCGCCTTTGAGTGAGCTGATACCGC
TCGCCGCAGCCGAACGACCGAGCGCAGCGAGTCAGTGAGCGAGGAAGCGGAAGAGCGCCCAATACGCAAA
CCGCCTCTCCCCGCGCGTTGGCCGATTCATTAATGCAGCTGGCACGACAGGTTTCCCGACTGGAAAGCGG
GCAGTGAGCGCAACGCAATTAATACGCGTACCGCTAGCCAGGAAGAGTTTGTAGAAACGCAAAAAGGCCA
TCCGTCAGGATGGCCTTCTGCTTAGTTTGATGCCTGGCAGTTTATGGCGGGCGTCCTGCCCGCCACCCTC
CGGGCCGTTGCTTCACAACGTTCAAATCCGCTCCCGGCGGATTTGTCCTACTCAGGAGAGCGTTCACCGA
CAAACAACAGATAAAACGAAAGGCCCAGTCTTCCGACTGAGCCTTTCGTTTTATTTGATGCCTGGCAGTT
CCCTACTCTCGCGTTAACGCTAGCATGGATGTTTTCCCAGTCACGACGTTGTAAAACGACGGCCAGTCTT
AAG
