>Addgene plasmid #63263 | pFusX1-45 | addgene partial sequence | sequence record 111193 | pCR8_R1 5'-cgaaccgaacaggcttatgt-3'
CGTCACCCGGCAACCTTGGGTAGCAGCGAAGTCGAGGCATTTCTGTCCTGGCTGGTCTAGACGTCTCGTC
AGGCCATGGTCCTGGCACAGCACCGGCAACAGCCGCTGCACCGTTTCGAGCGCTTGCTTGCCGCCAATGT
TGCTGGCGATAGCCACCACTTGGTCCGGGGTCAGGCCATGGTCCTGGCACAGCACCGGCAACAGCCGCTG
CACCGTTTCGAGCGCTTGCTTGCCGCCACCGTTGCTGGCGATAGCCACCACTTGGTCCGGGGTCAGGCCA
TGGTCCTGGCACAGCACCGGCAACAGCCGCTGCACCGTTTCGAGCGCTTGCTTGCCGCCATTGTTGCTGG
CGATAGCCACCACTTGGTCCGGGGTCAGGTTCAGGGGGAGACGCTTAAGACTGGCCGTCGTTTTACAACG
TCGTGACTGGGAAAACATCCATGCTAGCGTTAACGCGAGAGTAGGGAACTGCCAGGCATCAAATAAAACG
AAAGGCTCAGTCGGAAGACTGGGCCTTTCGTTTTATCTGTTGTTTGTCGGTGAACGCTCTCCTGAGTAGG
ACAAATCCGCCGGGAGCGGATTTGAACGTTGTGAAGCAACGGCCCGGAAGGGTGGCGGGCAGGACGCCCG
CCATAAACTGCCAGGCATCAAACTA
