[The description below was written by a language model from this plasmid's Addgene catalogue record.]
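Description:
pFusX1-45 is a bacterial library plasmid from the FusX system, a one-step TALE assembly platform used to build custom TALENs and related TALE-based genome-targeting proteins. It is built on the FusX1 backbone (about 3 kb without insert), is maintained at high copy in standard E. coli cloning strains, and is selected with spectinomycin. The record does not name the origin of replication or list other backbone features, and no feature table is provided. The sequencing primers are pCR8-type primers, but the record says nothing further about the backbone's derivation.

The payload is a synthetic, pre-assembled trimer of TALE repeats carrying the repeat-variable diresidues NN, NG and NI, which occupy RVD positions 1 to 3 of the final array. Under the standard TALE code, these RVDs recognise G, T and A respectively, matching the alternative insert name X1_GTA. The trimer was cloned through BsaI sites that were destroyed in the process, which is typical of Golden Gate cloning with type IIS enzymes. There is no promoter or expression cassette described, since the plasmid serves as a DNA module donor rather than an expression construct.

In use, this plasmid is one member of a library of position 1–3 trimers covering different three-base combinations. The user picks the one that matches the first three bases of the target sequence and combines it with modules for the later positions and a receiver vector, producing a complete TALE repeat array in a single reaction. The record does not detail the enzymes or receiver vectors used for that final assembly step.
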