Addgene plasmid #63263: pFusX1-45
Purpose: Encodes RVD positions 1-3 in TALEN assembly
Depositing lab: Stephen Ekker. Depositing organization: Mayo Foundation for Medical Education and Research. Publication: FusX: A rapid one-step TALE assembly system for genome science. Ma AC, McNulty MS, Tanya PL, Jarryd CM, Martinez-Galvez G, Argue DP, Lee HB, Urban MD, Bullard CE, Blackburn PR, Man TK, Clark KJ, Ekker SC. Hum Gene Ther. 2016 Jun;27(6):451-63. doi: 10.1089/hum.2015.172 PubMed 26854857.
Backbone
  Vector backbone: FusX1
  Backbone size w/o insert (bp): 3013
  Vector type: TALEN
Growth in bacteria
  Bacterial resistance: Spectinomycin, 50 μg/mL
  Growth temperature: 37°C
  Growth strain: DH5alpha
  Copy number: High Copy
Gene/Insert
  Gene/Insert name: NN NG NI (alt name: X1_GTA)
  Species: Synthetic
  Mutation: none
  Cloning method: Restriction Enzyme; 5′ cloning site BsaI (destroyed during cloning); 3′ cloning site BsaI (destroyed during cloning)
  Sequencing primers: 5′ pCR8_F1; 3′ pCR8_R1
Terms and licenses: Academic/Nonprofit Terms; Industry Terms: Not Available to Industry
How to cite: pFusX1-45 was a gift from Stephen Ekker (Addgene plasmid # 63263 ; http://n2t.net/addgene:63263 ; RRID:Addgene_63263)
